Addgene plasmid #147581: pAc5.1B-lambdaN-HA-Dm4E-T_739-1010_T
Purpose: Insect Expression of Dm4E-T_739-1010
Depositing lab: Elisa Izaurralde. Depositing organization: Max Planck Institute for Developmental Biology. Publication: 4E-BPs require non-canonical 4E-binding motifs and a lateral surface of eIF4E to repress translation. Igreja C, Peter D, Weiler C, Izaurralde E. Nat Commun. 2014 Sep 2;5:4790. doi: 10.1038/ncomms5790. PubMed 25179781.
Backbone
  Vector backbone: Unknown
  Vector type: Insect Expression
Growth in bacteria
  Bacterial resistance: Ampicillin, 100 μg/mL
  Growth temperature: 37°C
  Growth strain: DH5alpha
  Copy number: Low Copy
Gene/Insert
  Gene/Insert name: Dm4E-T_739-1010
  Species: D. melanogaster (fly)
  Entrez Gene: 4E-T (a.k.a. Dmel_CG32016, CG11097, CG11232, CG32016, Dm4E-T, Dmel\CG32016)
  Cloning method: Unknown
Terms and licenses: Academic/Nonprofit Terms; Industry Terms: Not Available to Industry
Depositor comments: ORF extracted from CG32016 isoform C. NCBI:NM_166798.1 Plasmids from this collection were made available to the research community and donated after the lab closed. Please note that the sequence provided by the depositing laboratory may be theoretical/predicted or based on Sanger sequencing results. There may be discrepancies between sequencing results obtained by Addgene and the depositor sequence. If an Addgene verified sequence is not available, please contact before placing your order to request that our lab fully sequence the plasmid.
How to cite: pAc5.1B-lambdaN-HA-Dm4E-T_739-1010_T was a gift from Elisa Izaurralde (Addgene plasmid # 147581 ; http://n2t.net/addgene:147581 ; RRID:Addgene_147581)
