[The description below was written by a language model from this plasmid's Addgene catalogue record and pLannotate feature annotations shown in this document.]
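Description:
pAc5.1B-lambdaN-HA-Dm4E-T_739-1010_T is a 6.3 kb insect expression plasmid. The catalogue lists the backbone as unknown, but the name and the annotated parts point to a pAc5.1-type vector. It is maintained in E. coli through a ColE1/pUC-family origin and selected with ampicillin via a bla cassette driven by its own promoter. The feature annotation calls the origin high copy, whereas the catalogue entry records the plasmid as low copy. A partial tetracycline-resistance fragment and a short SV40 large T antigen fragment also appear in the annotation. These look like non-functional backbone remnants, and no selectable marker for insect cells is annotated.

Expression is driven by the Drosophila melanogaster actin 5C promoter, a strong constitutive promoter commonly used in fly cell lines. The open reading frame begins with a short fragment of the bacteriophage lambda N protein, followed by an HA epitope (annotated as a fragment of a 3xHA tag). Next comes residues 739–1010 of Drosophila 4E-T, an eIF4E-binding protein linked to translational regulation and P-bodies; the depositor notes that this fragment was taken from isoform C of CG32016. A vector-derived V5 tag lies downstream of the insert, but the record does not show whether it is read in frame with the fusion or excluded by a stop codon. An SV40 polyadenylation signal follows the cassette.

The lambda N peptide binds boxB RNA hairpins, so fusions of this kind are typically used in tethering assays. There the protein fragment is recruited to a boxB-containing reporter mRNA to test its effect on translation or mRNA stability, with the HA tag allowing detection. This fits the associated study on 4E-BP-mediated translational repression, although the record itself states the purpose only as insect expression of this 4E-T fragment.
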