Features (pLannotate 1.2.2; 11 found; start..end, strand, type, name):
     56..2568    +  promoter       Ac5 promoter: Drosophila melanogaster actin 5C promoter
   2588..2653    +  CDS            N (fragment): REGN_LAMBD - Experimental evidence at protein level: Swiss-Prot protein existence level 1. Plays a role as a transcriptional antitermination factor that allows the virus to initiate its lytic phase. Activates expression of the delayed viral early genes by modifying host RNA polymerase (RNAP) into a form that is resistant to termination signals. This antitermination function requires the host NusA protein which serves to stabilize the interaction between antitermination protein N and host RNA polymerase. From Escherichia phage lambda (Bacteriophage lambda).
   2678..2704    +  CDS            3xHA (fragment): three tandem HA epitope tags
   2726..3541    +  CDS            4E-T (fragment): 4ET_DROME - Experimental evidence at protein level: Swiss-Prot protein existence level 1. eIF4E1-binding protein that regulates translation and stability of mRNAs in processing bodies (P-bodies) (By similarity). Probably plays a role in P-bodies to coordinate the storage of translationally inactive mRNAs in the cytoplasm and prevent their degradation (By similarity). Acts as a binding platform for multiple RNA-binding proteins. Required for the formation of P-bodies (By similarity). From Drosophila melanogaster (Fruit fly).
   3581..3622    +  CDS            V5 tag: epitope tag from simian virus 5
   3722..3856    -  polyA_signal   SV40 poly(A) signal: SV40 polyadenylation signal
   3879..3963    -  CDS            large T antigen (fragment): large T antigen from SV40 (simian virus 40)
   3964..4434    +  CDS            TcR (fragment): tetracycline efflux protein; tet; confers resistance to tetracycline
   4478..5066    -  rep_origin     ori: high-copy-number ColE1/pMB1/pBR322/pUC origin of replication
   5237..6097    -  CDS            AmpR: β-lactamase; bla; confers resistance to ampicillin, carbenicillin, and related antibiotics
   6098..6202    -  promoter       AmpR promoter: bla
>Addgene plasmid #147581 | pAc5.1B-lambdaN-HA-Dm4E-T_739-1010_T | depositor full sequence | sequence record 290028 | Full Sequence
CTTCAAGGAATTAATTCTATATTCTAAAAACACAAATGATACTTCTAAAAAAAATCATGAATGGCATCAA
CTCTGAATCAAATCTTTGCAGATGCACCTACTTCTCATTTCCACTGTCACATCATTTTTCCAGATCTCGC
TGCCTGTTATGTGGCCCACAAACCAAGACACGTTTTATGGCCATTAAAGCTGGCTGATCGTCGCCAAACA
CCAAATACATATCAATATGTACATTCGAGAAAGAAGCGATCAAAGAAGCGTCTTCGGGCGAGTAGGAGAA
TGCGGAGGAGAAGGAGAACGAGCTGATCTAGTATCTCTCCACAATCCAATGCCAACTGACCAACTGGCCA
TATTCGGAGCAATTTGAAGCCAATTTCCATCGCCTGGCGATCGCTCCATTCTTGGCTATATGTTTTTCAC
CGTTCCCGGGGCCATTTTCAAAGACTCGTCGGTAAGATAAGATTGTGTCACTCGCTGTCTCTCTTCATTT
GTCGAAGAATGCTGAGGAATTTCGCGATGACGTCGGCGAGTATTTTGAAGAATGAGAATAATTTGTATTT
ATACGAAAATCAGTTAGTGGAATTTTCTACAAAAACATGTTATCTATAGATAATTTTGTTGCAAAATATG
TTGACTATGACAAAGATTGTATGTATATACCTTTAATGTATTCTCATTTTCTTATGTATTTATAATGGCA
ATGATGATACTGATGATATTTTAAGATGATGCCAGACCACAGGCTGATTTCTGCGTCTTTTGCCGAACGC
AGTGCATGTGCGGTTGTTGTTTTTTGGAATAGTTTCAATTTTCGGACTGTCCGCTTTGATTTCAGTTTCT
TGGCTTATTCAAAAAGCAAAGTAAAGCCAAAAAAGCGAGATGGCAATACCAAATGCGGCAAAACGGTAGT
GGAAGGAAAGGGGTGCGGGGCAGCGGAAGGAAGGGTGGGGCGGGGCGTGGCGGGGTCTGTGGCTGGGCGC
GACGTCACCGACGTTGGAGCCACTCCTTTGACCATGTGTGCGTGTGTGTATTATTCGTGTCTCGCCACTC
GCCGGTTGTTTTTTTCTTTTTATCTCGCTCTCTCTAGCGCCATCTCGTACGCATGCTCAACGCACCGCAT
GTTGCCGTGTCCTTTATGCGTCATTTTGGCTCGAAATAGGCAATTATTTAAACAAAGATTAGTCAACGAA
AACGCTAAAATAAATAAGTCTACAATATGGTTACTTATTGCCATGTGTGTGCAGCCAACGATAGCAACAA
AAGCAACAACACAGTGGCTTTCCCTCTTTCACTTTTTGTTTGCAAGCGCGTGCGAGCAAGACGGCACGAC
CGGCAAACGCAATTACGCTGACAAAGAGCAGACGAAGTTTTGGCCGAAAAACATCAAGGCGCCTGATACG
AATGCATTTGCAATAACAATTGCGATATTTAATATTGTTTATGAAGCTGTTTGACTTCAAAACACACAAA
AAAAAAAATAAAACAAATTATTTGAAAGAGAATTAGGAATCGGACAGCTTATCGTTACGGGCTAACAGCA
CACCGAGACGAAATAGCTTACCTGACGTCACAGCCTCTGGAAGAACTGCCGCCAAGCAGAGAGAGAGAGA
AAAAGAGGGAGAGCAGCTTAGACCGCATGTGCTTGTGTGTGAGGCGTCTCTCTCTTCGTCTCCTGTTTGC
GCAAACGCATAGACTGCACTGAGAAAATCGATTACCTATTTTTTATGAATGAATATTTGCACTATTACTA
TTCAAAACTATTAAGATAGCAATCACATTCAATAGCCAAATACTATACCACCTGAGCGATGCAACGAAAT
GATCAATTTGAGCAAAAATGCTGCATATTTAGGACGGCATCATTATAGAAATGCTTCTTGCTGTGTACTT
TTCTCTCGTCTGGCAGCTGTTTCGCCGTTATTGTTAAAACCGGCTTAAGTTAGGTGTGTTTTCTACGACT
AGTGATGCCCCTACTAGAAGATGTGTGTTGCACAAATGTCCCTGAATAACCAATTTGAAGTGCAGATAGC
AGTAAACGTAAGCTAATATGAATATTATTTAACTGTAATGTTTTAATATCGCTGGACATTACTAATAAAC
CCACTATAAACACATGTACATATGTATGTTTTGGCATACAATGAGTAGTTGGGGAAAAAATGTGTAAAAG
CACCGTGACCATCACAGCATAAAGATAACCAGCTGAAGTATCGAATATGAGTAACCCCCAAATTGAATCA
CATGCCGCAACTGATAGGACCCATGGAAGTACACTCTTCATGGCGATATACAAGACACACACAAGCACGA
ACACCCAGTTGCGGAGGAAATTCTCCGTAAATGAAAACCCAATCGGCGAACAATTCATACCCATATATGG
TAAAAGTTTTGAACGCGACTTGAGAGCGGAGAGCATTGCGGCTGATAAGGTTTTAGCGCTAAGCGGGCTT
TATAAAACGGGCTGCGGGACCAGTTTTCATATCACTACCGTTTGAGTTCTTGTGCTGTGTGGATACTCCT
CCCGACACAAAGCCGCTCCATCAGCCAGCAGTCGTCTAATCCAGAGACCCCGGATCGGGGTACCAACATG
GACGCACAAACACGACGACGTGAGCGTCGCGCTGAGAAACAAGCTCAATGGAAAGCTGCAAACGGTGGAT
CTCCTCCACATATGGCTTACCCATACGATGTTCCAGATTACGCTCCTCCAAGCTTGAATTCTATGCCAAG
CACTTATTGTCAGAACCCACAATATCATGTACACCAACAAAATGCCAAGCAAGTCGGTACTCGTGAGAAC
GTACTTGAGCCACAGCTGACCGCAACAATGGCTGTACAGCCCCGAATGATATTAGGCGGTGGAAACTTTG
CCATTGGCCAAAACAATCAACATTTGTCTCCCAACATGTCACAAAGTCGTAATCAACAAGTGTTAAAGTG
GACTTCTGGCAATATGCAAATGGTCCACGGAAAAACATTTGGCCGACCTATTCTGAAAGGAGGTCTTAAT
TCAATGCCGCATTCCAATTCTGCGCTTCCTTTTACTGCCCATAAAATTGAAATGCAACCCATTCATCAAC
CACATCTACAGCAGCAGCAACATAGATTTAAAGCAGTTCAATCTGTGGAATCAAATCTGAATACCGAAAG
TGTTCACCAAAACATTACATCTCCTGTTGGATGGCACCAACTTTACATGCAACATCAGCAACAACATCAT
CACACACGACAGCAGCTTAGTCAAAGAGTGATTTATGGAGAAATGCACCGTCAATCAAATCCACAAATGT
CTCCGCCAGTCCCAGGTTTTTCTGACAGCTCCGATTCCGGTAATGTGATCAAAGCAAACAGCCTCACATC
TCCTAGCTACCAGAGAGATGAGAGGATTTCATCACCAACCAATCAATTGGCGCAATGGTTTTCCCCTGAG
CTTCTTGCAAAAGCCTCTGCTGGAAAACTGCCACTTTTAAATGTGAACCAAGCACTCAGTTTGGAAGAAT
TTGAACGAAGCATTCAACATTCCTCAGGCGTCGTGCATAACTAAGGCGGCCGCTCGAGTCTAGAGGGCCC
GCGGTTCGAAGGTAAGCCTATCCCTAACCCTCTCCTCGGTCTCGATTCTACGCGTACCGGTCATCATCAC
CATCACCATTGAGTTTAAACCCGCTGATCAGCCTCGACTGTGCCTTCTAAGGCCTGAGCTCGCTGATCAG
CCTCGATCGAGGATCCAGACATGATAAGATACATTGATGAGTTTGGACAAACCACAACTAGAATGCAGTG
AAAAAAATGCTTTATTTGTGAAATTTGTGATGCTATTGCTTTATTTGTAACCATTATAAGCTGCAATAAA
CAAGTTAACAACAACAATTGCATTCATTTTATGTTTCAGGTTCAGGGGGAGGTGTGGGAGGTTTTTTAAA
GCAAGTAAAACCTCTACAAATGTGGTATGGCTGATTATGATCAGTCGACCGATGCCCTTGAGAGCCTTCA
ACCCAGTCAGCTCCTTCCGGTGGGCGCGGGGCATGACTATCGTCGCCGCACTTATGACTGTCTTCTTTAT
CATGCAACTCGTAGGACAGGTGCCGGCAGCGCTCTGGGTCATTTTCGGCGAGGACCGCTTTCGCTGGAGC
GCGACGATGATCGGCCTGTCGCTTGCGGTATTCGGAATCTTGCACGCCCTCGCTCAAGCCTTCGTCACTG
GTCCCGCCACCAAACGTTTCGGCGAGAAGCAGGCCATTATCGCCGGCATGGCGGCCGACGCGCTGGGCTA
CGTCTTGCTGGCGTTCGCGACGCGAGGCTGGATGGCCTTCCCCATTATGATTCTTCTCGCTTCCGGCGGC
ATCGGGATGCCCGCGTTGCAGGCCATGCTGTCCAGGCAGGTAGATGACGACCATCAGGGACAGCTTCAAG
GATCGCTCGCGGCTCTTACCAGCCAGCAAAAGGCCAGGAACCGTAAAAAGGCCGCGTTGCTGGCGTTTTT
CCATAGGCTCCGCCCCCCTGACGAGCATCACAAAAATCGACGCTCAAGTCAGAGGTGGCGAAACCCGACA
GGACTATAAAGATACCAGGCGTTTCCCCCTGGAAGCTCCCTCGTGCGCTCTCCTGTTCCGACCCTGCCGC
TTACCGGATACCTGTCCGCCTTTCTCCCTTCGGGAAGCGTGGCGCTTTCTCAATGCTCACGCTGTAGGTA
TCTCAGTTCGGTGTAGGTCGTTCGCTCCAAGCTGGGCTGTGTGCACGAACCCCCCGTTCAGCCCGACCGC
TGCGCCTTATCCGGTAACTATCGTCTTGAGTCCAACCCGGTAAGACACGACTTATCGCCACTGGCAGCAG
CCACTGGTAACAGGATTAGCAGAGCGAGGTATGTAGGCGGTGCTACAGAGTTCTTGAAGTGGTGGCCTAA
CTACGGCTACACTAGAAGGACAGTATTTGGTATCTGCGCTCTGCTGAAGCCAGTTACCTTCGGAAAAAGA
GTTGGTAGCTCTTGATCCGGCAAACAAACCACCGCTGGTAGCGGTGGTTTTTTTGTTTGCAAGCAGCAGA
TTACGCGCAGAAAAAAAGGATCTCAAGAAGATCCTTTGATCTTTTCTACGGGGTCTGACGCTCAGTGGAA
CGAAAACTCACGTTAAGGGATTTTGGTCATGAGATTATCAAAAAGGATCTTCACCTAGATCCTTTTAAAT
TAAAAATGAAGTTTTAAATCAATCTAAAGTATATATGAGTAAACTTGGTCTGACAGTTACCAATGCTTAA
TCAGTGAGGCACCTATCTCAGCGATCTGTCTATTTCGTTCATCCATAGTTGCCTGACTCCCCGTCGTGTA
GATAACTACGATACGGGAGGGCTTACCATCTGGCCCCAGTGCTGCAATGATACCGCGAGACCCACGCTCA
CCGGCTCCAGATTTATCAGCAATAAACCAGCCAGCCGGAAGGGCCGAGCGCAGAAGTGGTCCTGCAACTT
TATCCGCCTCCATCCAGTCTATTAATTGTTGCCGGGAAGCTAGAGTAAGTAGTTCGCCAGTTAATAGTTT
GCGCAACGTTGTTGCCATTGCTGCAGGCATCGTGGTGTCACGCTCGTCGTTTGGTATGGCTTCATTCAGC
TCCGGTTCCCAACGATCAAGGCGAGTTACATGATCCCCCATGTTGTGCAAAAAAGCGGTTAGCTCCTTCG
GTCCTCCGATCGTTGTCAGAAGTAAGTTGGCCGCAGTGTTATCACTCATGGTTATGGCAGCACTGCATAA
TTCTCTTACTGTCATGCCATCCGTAAGATGCTTTTCTGTGACTGGTGAGTACTCAACCAAGTCATTCTGA
GAATAGTGTATGCGGCGACCGAGTTGCTCTTGCCCGGCGTCAACACGGGATAATACCGCGCCACATAGCA
GAACTTTAAAAGTGCTCATCATTGGAAAACGTTCTTCGGGGCGAAAACTCTCAAGGATCTTACCGCTGTT
GAGATCCAGTTCGATGTAACCCACTCGTGCACCCAACTGATCTTCAGCATCTTTTACTTTCACCAGCGTT
TCTGGGTGAGCAAAAACAGGAAGGCAAAATGCCGCAAAAAAGGGAATAAGGGCGACACGGAAATGTTGAA
TACTCATACTCTTCCTTTTTCAATATTATTGAAGCATTTATCAGGGTTATTGTCTCATGAGCGGATACAT
ATTTGAATGTATTTAGAAAAATAAACAAATAGGGGTTCCGCGCACATTTCCCCGAAAAGTGCCACCTGAC
GTCTAAGAAACCATTATTATCATGACATTAACCTATAAAAATAGGCGTATCACGAGGCCCTTTCGT
